Addgene plasmid #174182: pFX-mito-EYFP
Purpose: Express EYFP with mitochondria-targeting sequence in mammalian cells
Depositing lab: Yusuke Ohba. Depositing organization: Hokkaido University. Publication: Folding Latency of Fluorescent Proteins Affects the Mitochondrial Localization of Fusion Proteins. Kashiwagi S, Fujioka Y, Satoh AO, Yoshida A, Fujioka M, Nepal P, Tsuzuki A, Aoki O, Paudel S, Sasajima H, Ohba Y. Cell Struct Funct. 2019 Dec 26;44(2):183-194. doi: 10.1247/csf.19028. Epub 2019 Nov 15. PubMed 31735740.
Backbone
  Vector backbone: pFX
  Backbone size w/o insert (bp): 4000
  Total vector size (bp): 4820
  Vector type: Mammalian Expression
  Selectable markers: Neomycin (select with G418)
Growth in bacteria
  Bacterial resistance: Kanamycin, 50 μg/mL
  Growth temperature: 37°C
  Growth strain: DH5alpha
  Copy number: High Copy
Gene/Insert
  Gene/Insert name: EYFP with mitchondria-targeting sequence
  Insert size (bp): 800
  Promoter: CMV
  Tag / fusion protein: the mitochondria-targeting sequence of the cytochrome c oxidase subunit VIII (N terminal on insert)
  Cloning method: Restriction Enzyme; 5′ cloning site XhoI (not destroyed); 3′ cloning site BglII (unknown if destroyed)
  Sequencing primers: 5′ none; 3′ none
Terms and licenses: Academic/Nonprofit Terms; Industry Terms: Not Available to Industry
How to cite: pFX-mito-EYFP was a gift from Yusuke Ohba (Addgene plasmid # 174182 ; http://n2t.net/addgene:174182 ; RRID:Addgene_174182)
