[The description below was written by a language model from this plasmid's Addgene catalogue record and pLannotate feature annotations shown in this document.]
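Description:
pFX-mito-EYFP is a mammalian expression plasmid built on the pFX backbone that produces enhanced yellow fluorescent protein directed to mitochondria. It is maintained in E. coli as a high-copy plasmid through a ColE1/pUC-type origin, and it also carries an f1 phage origin, which can support single-stranded DNA production. A single Tn5 aminoglycoside phosphotransferase gene (NeoR/KanR) provides both selections. A bacterial bla-type promoter placed directly upstream of an SV40 enhancer/early promoter lets the same coding sequence give kanamycin resistance in bacteria and G418 resistance in mammalian cells, and the cassette ends with an HSV thymidine kinase polyadenylation signal. The catalogue gives a total size of about 4.8 kb, while the sequenced record is 4,921 nt, a minor discrepancy.

In the expression cassette, the human cytomegalovirus immediate-early enhancer and promoter drive an open reading frame of roughly 800 bp. The mitochondrial presequence of human cytochrome c oxidase subunit VIII sits at the N terminus, followed after a short linker region by EYFP, with an SV40 polyadenylation signal downstream. The COX8 presequence acts as an import signal that routes the fusion into mitochondria. The insert was cloned between XhoI and BglII sites. The annotation also reports short fragments matching SV40 large T antigen, a bleomycin-binding protein and the bGH poly(A) signal. These appear to be partial matches to backbone sequence rather than functional elements.

The construct is used to label mitochondria with yellow fluorescence in transfected mammalian cells. It comes from a study of how the folding latency of fluorescent proteins affects the mitochondrial localization of fusion proteins.
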