Features (pLannotate 1.2.2; 14 found; start..end, strand, type, name):
     61..364     +  enhancer       CMV enhancer: human cytomegalovirus immediate early enhancer
    365..568     +  promoter       CMV promoter: human cytomegalovirus (CMV) immediate early promoter
    624..698     +  CDS            COX8 presequence: mitochondrial presequence of human cytochrome c oxidase subunit VIII (Rizutto et al., 1989)
    765..1481    +  CDS            EYFP: EYFP is a basic (constitutively fluorescent) green/yellow fluorescent protein published in 1996, derived from Aequorea victoria. It is reported to be a very rapidly-maturing weak dimer with high acid sensitivity.
   1602..1686    +  CDS            large T antigen (fragment): large T antigen from SV40 (simian virus 40)
   1709..1830    +  polyA_signal   SV40 poly(A) signal: SV40 polyadenylation signal
   1864..2292    -  rep_origin     f1 ori (sequence partly withheld): f1 bacteriophage origin of replication; arrow indicates direction of (+) strand synthesis
   2319..2423    +  promoter       AmpR promoter: bla
   2425..2782    +  promoter       SV40 promoter: SV40 enhancer and early promoter
   2817..3611    +  CDS            NeoR/KanR: aminoglycoside phosphotransferase from Tn5; aph(3')-II (or nptII); confers resistance to neomycin, kanamycin, and G418 (Geneticin®)
   3632..3784    +  CDS            ble (fragment): BLE_KLEPN - Experimental evidence at protein level: Swiss-Prot protein existence level 1. Binding protein with a strong affinity to the bleomycin family of antibiotics. Binds to CL990; an antimitotic-antibiotic compound. From Klebsiella pneumoniae.
   3843..3890    +  polyA_signal   HSV TK poly(A) signal: herpes simplex virus thymidine kinase polyadenylation signal (Cole and Stacy, 1985)
   3981..3997    -  polyA_signal   bGH poly(A) signal (fragment): bovine growth hormone polyadenylation signal
   4219..4807    +  rep_origin     ori: high-copy-number ColE1/pMB1/pBR322/pUC origin of replication
>Addgene plasmid #174182 | pFX-mito-EYFP | addgene full sequence | sequence record 354846 | Addgene NGS Result
TAGTTATTAATAGTAATCAATTACGGGGTCATTAGTTCATAGCCCATATATGGAGTTCCGCGTTACATAA
CTTACGGTAAATGGCCCGCCTGGCTGACCGCCCAACGACCCCCGCCCATTGACGTCAATAATGACGTATG
TTCCCATAGTAACGCCAATAGGGACTTTCCATTGACGTCAATGGGTGGAGTATTTACGGTAAACTGCCCA
CTTGGCAGTACATCAAGTGTATCATATGCCAAGTACGCCCCCTATTGACGTCAATGACGGTAAATGGCCC
GCCTGGCATTATGCCCAGTACATGACCTTATGGGACTTTCCTACTTGGCAGTACATCTACGTATTAGTCA
TCGCTATTACCATGGTGATGCGGTTTTGGCAGTACATCAATGGGCGTGGATAGCGGTTTGACTCACGGGG
ATTTCCAAGTCTCCACCCCATTGACGTCAATGGGAGTTTGTTTTGGCACCAAAATCAACGGGACTTTCCA
AAATGTCGTAACAACTCCGCCCCATTGACGCAAATGGGCGGTAGGCGTGTACGGTGGGAGGTCTATATAA
GCAGAGCTGGTTTAGTGAACCGTCAGATCCGCTAGCGCTACCGGTTCTAGAGCCATGCTCGAGATGTCCG
TCCTGACGCCGCTGCTGCTGCGGGGCTTGACAGGCTCGGCCCGGCGGCTCCCAGTGCCGCGCGCCAAGAT
CCATTCGTTGGGGGATCCACCGGTCGCCACCTGCGGCCGCGGAGGATCCGGAGGAGAATTCACCATGGTG
AGCAAGGGCGAGGAGCTGTTCACCGGGGTGGTGCCCATCCTGGTCGAGCTGGACGGCGACGTAAACGGCC
ACAAGTTCAGCGTGTCCGGCGAGGGCGAGGGCGATGCCACCTACGGCAAGCTGACCCTGAAGTTCATCTG
CACCACCGGCAAGCTGCCCGTGCCCTGGCCCACCCTCGTGACCACCTTCGGCTACGGCCTGCAGTGCTTC
GCCCGCTACCCCGACCACATGAAGCAGCACGACTTCTTCAAGTCCGCCATGCCCGAAGGCTACGTCCAGG
AGCGCACCATCTTCTTCAAGGACGACGGCAACTACAAGACCCGCGCCGAGGTGAAGTTCGAGGGCGACAC
CCTGGTGAACCGCATCGAGCTGAAGGGCATCGACTTCAAGGAGGACGGCAACATCCTGGGGCACAAGCTG
GAGTACAACTACAACAGCCACAACGTCTATATCATGGCCGACAAGCAGAAGAACGGCATCAAGGTGAACT
TCAAGATCCGCCACAACATCGAGGACGGCAGCGTGCAGCTCGCCGACCACTACCAGCAGAACACCCCCAT
CGGCGACGGCCCCGTGCTGCTGCCCGACAACCACTACCTGAGCTACCAGTCCGCCCTGAGCAAAGACCCC
AACGAGAAGCGCGATCACATGGTCCTGCTGGAGTTCGTGACCGCCGCCGGGATCACTCTCGGCATGGACG
AGCTGTACAAGAGATCTCTGACTGACTGAGATGCGCGGATGTCGAACGGCAGTTCGGCCGAATAGGCCGA
CAGCCGGCCGTCGGCCGACGACACGGCCAGGGCCGGCGGGGATCCACCGGATCTAGATAACTGATCATAA
TCAGCCATACCACATTTGTAGAGGTTTTACTTGCTTTAAAAAACCTCCCACACCTCCCCCTGAACCTGAA
ACATAAAATGAATGCAATTGTTGTTGTTAACTTGTTTATTGCAGCTTATAATGGTTACAAATAAAGCAAT
AGCATCACAAATTTCACAAATAAAGCATTTTTTTCACTGCATTCTAGTTGTGGTTTGTCCAAACTCATCA
ATGTATCTTAAGGCGTAAATTGTAAGCGTTAATATTTTGTTAAAATTCGCGTTAAATTTTTGTTAAATCA
GCTCATTTTTTAACCAATAGGCCGAAATCGGCAAAATCCCTTATAAATCAAAAGAATAGACCGAGATAGG
GT
[37 nt withheld, positions 1963-1999]
AAAGAACGTGGACTCCAACGTCAAAGG
[49 nt withheld, positions 2027-2075]
T
[91 nt withheld, positions 2077-2167]
G
[124 nt withheld, positions 2169-2292]
CAGGTGGCACTTTTCGGGGAAATGTGCGCGGAACCCCTATTTGTTTATTTTTCTAAATACATTCAAATAT
GTATCCGCTCATGAGACAATAACCCTGATAAATGCTTCAATAATATTGAAAAAGGAAGAGTCCTGAGGCG
GAAAGAACCAGCTGTGGAATGTGTGTCAGTTAGGGTGTGGAAAGTCCCCAGGCTCCCCAGCAGGCAGAAG
TATGCAAAGCATGCATCTCAATTAGTCAGCAACCAGGTGTGGAAAGTCCCCAGGCTCCCCAGCAGGCAGA
AGTATGCAAAGCATGCATCTCAATTAGTCAGCAACCATAGTCCCGCCCCTAACTCCGCCCATCCCGCCCC
TAACTCCGCCCAGTTCCGCCCATTCTCCGCCCCATGGCTGACTAATTTTTTTTATTTATGCAGAGGCCGA
GGCCGCCTCGGCCTCTGAGCTATTCCAGAAGTAGTGAGGAGGCTTTTTTGGAGGCCTAGGCTTTTGCAAA
GATCGATCAAGAGACAGGATGAGGATCGTTTCGCATGATTGAACAAGATGGATTGCACGCAGGTTCTCCG
GCCGCTTGGGTGGAGAGGCTATTCGGCTATGACTGGGCACAACAGACAATCGGCTGCTCTGATGCCGCCG
TGTTCCGGCTGTCAGCGCAGGGGCGCCCGGTTCTTTTTGTCAAGACCGACCTGTCCGGTGCCCTGAATGA
ACTGCAAGACGAGGCAGCGCGGCTATCGTGGCTGGCCACGACGGGCGTTCCTTGCGCAGCTGTGCTCGAC
GTTGTCACTGAAGCGGGAAGGGACTGGCTGCTATTGGGCGAAGTGCCGGGGCAGGATCTCCTGTCATCTC
ACCTTGCTCCTGCCGAGAAAGTATCCATCATGGCTGATGCAATGCGGCGGCTGCATACGCTTGATCCGGC
TACCTGCCCATTCGACCACCAAGCGAAACATCGCATCGAGCGAGCACGTACTCGGATGGAAGCCGGTCTT
GTCGATCAGGATGATCTGGACGAAGAGCATCAGGGGCTCGCGCCAGCCGAACTGTTCGCCAGGCTCAAGG
CGAGCATGCCCGACGGCGAGGATCTCGTCGTGACCCATGGCGATGCCTGCTTGCCGAATATCATGGTGGA
AAATGGCCGCTTTTCTGGATTCATCGACTGTGGCCGGCTGGGTGTGGCGGACCGCTATCAGGACATAGCG
TTGGCTACCCGTGATATTGCTGAAGAGCTTGGCGGCGAATGGGCTGACCGCTTCCTCGTGCTTTACGGTA
TCGCCGCTCCCGATTCGCAGCGCATCGCCTTCTATCGCCTTCTTGACGAGTTCTTCTGAGCGGGACTCTG
GGGTTCGAAATGACCGACCAAGCGACGCCCAACCTGCCATCACGAGATTTCGATTCCACCGCCGCCTTCT
ATGAAAGGTTGGGCTTCGGAATCGTTTTCCGGGACGCCGGCTGGATGATCCTCCAGCGCGGGGATCTCAT
GCTGGAGTTCTTCGCCCACCCTAGGGGGAGGCTAACTGAAACACGGAAGGAGACAATACCGGAAGGAACC
CGCGCTATGACGGCAATAAAAAGACAGAATAAAACGCACGGTGTTGGGTCGTTTGTTCATAAACGCGGGG
TTCGGTCCCAGGGCTGGCACTCTGTCGATACCCCACCGAGACCCCATTGGGGCCAATACGCCCGCGTTTC
TTCCTTTTCCCCACCCCACCCCCCAAGTTCGGGTGAAGGCCCAGGGCTCGCAGCCAACGTCGGGGCGGCA
GGCCCTGCCATAGCCTCAGGTTACTCATATATACTTTAGATTGATTTAAAACTTCATTTTTAATTTAAAA
GGATCTAGGTGAAGATCCTTTTTGATAATCTCATGACCAAAATCCCTTAACGTGAGTTTTCGTTCCACTG
AGCGTCAGACCCCGTAGAAAAGATCAAAGGATCTTCTTGAGATCCTTTTTTTCTGCGCGTAATCTGCTGC
TTGCAAACAAAAAAACCACCGCTACCAGCGGTGGTTTGTTTGCCGGATCAAGAGCTACCAACTCTTTTTC
CGAAGGTAACTGGCTTCAGCAGAGCGCAGATACCAAATACTGTTCTTCTAGTGTAGCCGTAGTTAGGCCA
CCACTTCAAGAACTCTGTAGCACCGCCTACATACCTCGCTCTGCTAATCCTGTTACCAGTGGCTGCTGCC
AGTGGCGATAAGTCGTGTCTTACCGGGTTGGACTCAAGACGATAGTTACCGGATAAGGCGCAGCGGTCGG
GCTGAACGGGGGGTTCGTGCACACAGCCCAGCTTGGAGCGAACGACCTACACCGAACTGAGATACCTACA
GCGTGAGCTATGAGAAAGCGCCACGCTTCCCGAAGGGAGAAAGGCGGACAGGTATCCGGTAAGCGGCAGG
GTCGGAACAGGAGAGCGCACGAGGGAGCTTCCAGGGGGAAACGCCTGGTATCTTTATAGTCCTGTCGGGT
TTCGCCACCTCTGACTTGAGCGTCGATTTTTGTGATGCTCGTCAGGGGGGCGGAGCCTATGGAAAAACGC
CAGCAACGCGGCCTTTTTACGGTTCCTGGCCTTTTGCTGGCCTTTTGCTCACATGTTCTTTCCTGCGTTA
TCCCCTGATTCTGTGGATAACCGTATTACCGCCATGCAT
